>Addgene plasmid #73180 | pET15b His6-FKBPF36V | depositor partial sequence | sequence record 134616 | His6-TEV-GG-BamH1-FKBP(F36V)-BamH1
ATGGGCAGCAGCCATCATCATCATCATCACAGCAGCGGCCTGGTGCCGCGCGGCAGCCATATGGAAAACC
TGTATTTTCAGGGAGGTGGAGGATCCATGGGAGTGCAGGTGGAAACCATCTCCCCAGGAGACGGGCGCAC
CTTCCCCAAGCGCGGCCAGACCTGCGTGGTGCACTACACCGGGATGCTTGAAGATGGAAAGAAAGTTGAT
TCCTCCCGGGACAGAAACAAGCCCTTTAAGTTTATGCTAGGCAAGCAGGAGGTGATCCGAGGCTGGGAAG
AAGGGGTTGCCCAGATGAGTGTGGGTCAGAGAGCCAAACTGACTATATCTCCAGATTATGCCTATGGTGC
CACTGGGCACCCAGGCATCATCCCACCACATGCCACTCTCGTCTTCGATGTGGAGCTTCTAAAACTGGAA
TGAGGATCC
