>Addgene plasmid #73180 | pET15b His6-FKBPF36V | addgene partial sequence | sequence record 137299 | T7 5'-TAATACGACTCACTATAGGG-3'
AGAAGGAGATATACCATGGGCAGCAGCCATCATCATCATCATCACAGCAGCGGCCTGGTGCCGCGCGGCA
GCCATATGGAAAACCTGTATTTTCAGGGAGGTGGAGGATCCATGGGAGTGCAGGTGGAAACCATCTCCCC
AGGAGACGGGCGCACCTTCCCCAAGCGCGGCCAGACCTGCGTGGTGCACTACACCGGGATGCTTGAAGAT
GGAAAGAAAGTTGATTCCTCCCGGGACAGAAACAAGCCCTTTAAGTTTATGCTAGGCAAGCAGGAGGTGA
TCCGAGGCTGGGAAGAAGGGGTTGCCCAGATGAGTGTGGGTCAGAGAGCCAAACTGACTATATCTCCAGA
TTATGCCTATGGTGCCACTGGGCACCCAGGCATCATCCCACCACATGCCACTCTCGTCTTCGATGTGGAG
CTTCTAAAACTGGAATGAGGATCCGGCTGCTAACAAAGCCCGAAAGGAAGCTGAGTTGGCTGCTGCCACC
GCTGAGCAATAACTAGCATAACCCCTTGGGGCCTCTAAACGGGTCTTGAGGGGTTTTTTGCTGAAAGGAG
GAACTATATCCGGATATCCCGCAAGAGGCCCGGCAGTACCGGCATAACCAAGCCTATGCCTACAGCATCC
AGGGTGACGGTGCCGAGGATGACGATGAGCGCATTGTTAGATTTCATACACGGTGCCTGACTGCGTTAGC
AATTTAACTGTGATAAACTACCGCAT
