>Addgene plasmid #73180 | pET15b His6-FKBPF36V | addgene partial sequence | sequence record 137388 | T7term 5'-GCTAGTTATTGCTCAGCGG-3'
TGTTAGCAGCCGGATCCTCATTCCAGTTTTAGAAGCTCCACATCGAAGACGAGAGTGGCATGTGGTGGGA
TGATGCCTGGGTGCCCAGTGGCACCATAGGCATAATCTGGAGATATAGTCAGTTTGGCTCTCTGACCCAC
ACTCATCTGGGCAACCCCTTCTTCCCAGCCTCGGATCACCTCCTGCTTGCCTAGCATAAACTTAAAGGGC
TTGTTTCTGTCCCGGGAGGAATCAACTTTCTTTCCATCTTCAAGCATCCCGGTGTAGTGCACCACGCAGG
TCTGGCCGCGCTTGGGGAAGGTGCGCCCGTCTCCTGGGGAGATGGTTTCCACCTGCACTCCCATGGATCC
TCCACCTCCCTGAAAATACAGGTTTTCCATATGGCTGCCGCGCGGCACCAGGCCGCTGCTGTGATGATGA
TGATGATGGCTGCTGCCCATGGTATATCTCCTTCTTAAAGTTAAACAAAATTATTTCTAGAGGGGAATTG
TTATCCGCTCACAATTCCCCTATAGTGAGTCGTATTAATTTCGCGGGATCGAGATCTCGATCCTCTACGC
CGGACGCATCGTGGCCGGCATCACCGGCGCCACAGGTGCGGTTGCTGGCGCCTATATCGCCGACATCACC
GATGGGGAAGATCGGGCTCGCCACTTCGGGCTCATGAGCGCTTGTTTCGGCGTGGGTATGGTGGCAGGCC
CCGTGGCCG
