[The description below was written by a language model from this plasmid's Addgene catalogue record.]
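Description:
pET15b His6-FKBPF36V is a bacterial expression plasmid built on the Novagen pET15b backbone, with a recorded total size of about 6.1 kb. It is selected with ampicillin, is listed as low copy, and is propagated in a standard cloning strain (DH5alpha). No feature table accompanies the record, so individual backbone elements are not itemised. pET15b is, however, a standard T7-driven vector in which a T7 promoter under lac operator control directs transcription in hosts that supply T7 RNA polymerase, and listing T7 as the 5′ sequencing primer fits that arrangement.

The insert is a 327 bp coding sequence for human FKBP12 (FKBP1A) carrying the F36V substitution, cloned using BamHI at both the 5′ and 3′ ends, with both sites retained. Because the same enzyme flanks the insert, the cloning was not inherently directional. The protein is made with an N-terminal His6 tag, which allows purification by immobilised metal affinity chromatography. The F36V mutation enlarges the ligand-binding pocket of FKBP12 so that it binds synthetic "bumped" ligands such as Shield-1.

The stated purpose is to produce recombinant FKBP(F36V) protein for washing out Shield-1 in experiments that use FKBP-derived destabilising domains (FKBPdd). In those systems Shield-1 controls the stability of the domain and any protein fused to it. Purified FKBP(F36V) presumably serves as a competing binder for the ligand, so that its effect can be reversed more quickly and completely than by changing the medium alone.
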