Addgene plasmid #73180: pET15b His6-FKBPF36V
Purpose: Expressing FKBPF36V protein in washing out shield-1 ligand for FKBPdd
Depositing lab: Thomas Wandless. Depositing organization: Stanford University. Publication: Ligand-switchable substrates for a ubiquitin-proteasome system. Egeler EL, Urner LM, Rakhit R, Liu CW, Wandless TJ. J Biol Chem. 2011 Sep 9;286(36):31328-36. doi: 10.1074/jbc.M111.264101. Epub 2011 Jul 15. PubMed 21768107.
Backbone
  Vector backbone: pET15b
  Backbone manufacturer: Novagen
  Backbone size w/o insert (bp): 5708
  Total vector size (bp): 6063
  Vector type: Bacterial Expression
Growth in bacteria
  Bacterial resistance: Ampicillin, 100 μg/mL
  Growth temperature: 37°C
  Growth strain: DH5alpha
  Copy number: Low Copy
Gene/Insert
  Gene/Insert name: FKBP(F36V)
  Species: H. sapiens (human)
  Insert size (bp): 327
  Mutation: F36V
  GenBank ID: NM_000801
  Entrez Gene: FKBP1A (a.k.a. FKBP-12, FKBP-1A, FKBP1, FKBP12, PKC12, PKCI2, PPIASE)
  Tag / fusion protein: His 6x (N terminal on insert)
  Cloning method: Restriction Enzyme; 5′ cloning site BamHI (not destroyed); 3′ cloning site BamHI (not destroyed)
  Sequencing primers: 5′ T7
Terms and licenses: Academic/Nonprofit Terms; Industry Terms: Not Available to Industry
How to cite: pET15b His6-FKBPF36V was a gift from Thomas Wandless (Addgene plasmid # 73180 ; http://n2t.net/addgene:73180 ; RRID:Addgene_73180)
